Addgene plasmid #35644: pAAVf-EnhCB-lacZnls miR-122 3x
Depositing lab: Phillip Zamore. Depositing organization: University of Massachusetts, Worcester. Publication: Long-term, efficient inhibition of microRNA function in mice using rAAV vectors. Xie J, Ameres SL, Friedline R, Hung JH, Zhang Y, Xie Q, Zhong L, Su Q, He R, Li M, Li H, Mu X, Zhang H, Broderick JA, Kim JK, Weng Z, Flotte TR, Zamore PD, Gao G. Nat Methods. 2012 Mar 4;9(4):403-9. doi: 10.1038/nmeth.1903. PubMed 22388288.
Backbone
  Vector backbone: pAAVf-EnhCB-lacZnls
  Vector type: AAV
Growth in bacteria
  Bacterial resistance: Ampicillin, 100 μg/mL
  Growth temperature: 37°C
  Growth strain: DH5alpha
  Copy number: High Copy
Gene/Insert
  Gene/Insert name: 3 miR-122 target sites
  Species: Synthetic
  Insert size (bp): 69
  Promoter: CB
  Cloning method: Restriction Enzyme; 5′ cloning site BstBI (not destroyed); 3′ cloning site BstBI (not destroyed)
  Sequencing primers: 5′ TGAAGCTGAAGCCTGTGATG
Terms and licenses: Academic/Nonprofit Terms; Industry Terms: Not Available to Industry
How to cite: pAAVf-EnhCB-lacZnls miR-122 3x was a gift from Phillip Zamore (Addgene plasmid # 35644 ; http://n2t.net/addgene:35644 ; RRID:Addgene_35644)
