[The description below was written by a language model from this plasmid's Addgene catalogue record and pLannotate feature annotations shown in this document.]
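Description:
pAAVf-EnhCB-lacZnls miR-122 3x is a recombinant AAV vector plasmid (about 7.6 kb) built on the pAAVf-EnhCB-lacZnls backbone. It is maintained in E. coli at high copy through a ColE1/pUC-type origin with ampicillin selection (AmpR under its own promoter). The backbone also carries an f1 phage origin and remnants of the pUC lac region (lacZα fragment, lac promoter/operator, CAP site). Two AAV2 inverted terminal repeats flank the expression cassette, so that region can be replicated and packaged into rAAV particles when rep, cap and helper functions are supplied in trans.

Between the ITRs, a hybrid "CB" promoter (CMV immediate-early enhancer joined to the chicken β-actin promoter) is followed by a modified SV40 intron and drives E. coli lacZ, with a bovine growth hormone polyadenylation signal terminating the transcript. The construct name indicates a nuclear-localised β-galactosidase, although the feature table does not annotate the NLS separately. A short EM7 bacterial promoter lies just upstream of the coding sequence. The insert is a 69 bp synthetic element containing three miR-122 target sites, cloned at a BstBI site. It is not annotated in the feature table, and the record does not give its position. The unannotated gap between lacZ and the poly(A) signal suggests it sits in the 3′ untranslated region.

With this design, reporter expression should be repressed in cells containing active miR-122, a microRNA known to be abundant in liver, and restored when that microRNA is blocked. Consistent with the associated work on long-term microRNA inhibition in mice using rAAV, the plasmid serves as a β-galactosidase sensor of miR-122 activity.
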