Features (pLannotate 1.2.2; 21 found; start..end, strand, type, name):
     12..142     -  repeat_region  AAV2 ITR (fragment): inverted terminal repeat of adeno-associated virus serotype 2 inverted
    183..463     +  enhancer       CMV enhancer (fragment): human cytomegalovirus immediate early enhancer
    470..731     +  promoter       chicken β-actin promoter: No description available
    765..802     +  misc_feature   MCS (fragment): pUC18/19 multiple cloning site
    830..926     +  intron         SV40 intron: modified SV40 intron with splice donor and acceptor sites
    990..1037    +  promoter       EM7 promoter: synthetic bacterial promoter&nbsp
   1066..4140    +  CDS            lacZ: BGAL_ECOLI - Experimental evidence at protein level: Swiss-Prot protein existence level 1. From Escherichia coli (strain K12).
   4314..4538    +  polyA_signal   bGH poly(A) signal: bovine growth hormone polyadenylation signal
   4542..4561    +  promoter       SV40 promoter (fragment): SV40 enhancer and early promoter
   4630..4648    +  misc_feature   MCS (fragment): pUC18/19 multiple cloning site
   4686..4805    +  repeat_region  AAV2 ITR (fragment): inverted terminal repeat of adeno-associated virus serotype 2 inverted
   4805..4826    -  repeat_region  AAV2 ITR (fragment): inverted terminal repeat of adeno-associated virus serotype 2 inverted
   4841..4998    +  CDS            lacZα (fragment): LacZα fragment of β-galactosidase; lacZ fragment
   5003..5431    +  rep_origin     f1 ori (sequence partly withheld): f1 bacteriophage origin of replication; arrow indicates direction of (+) strand synthesis
   5484..5588    +  promoter       AmpR promoter: bla
   5589..6449    +  CDS            AmpR: β-lactamase; bla; confers resistance to ampicillin, carbenicillin, and related antibiotics
   6620..7208    +  rep_origin     ori: high-copy-number ColE1/pMB1/pBR322/pUC origin of replication
   7391..7483    +  CDS            lacI (fragment): lac repressor; lacI; The lac repressor binds to the lac operator to inhibit transcription in E. coli. This inhibition can be relieved by adding lactose or isopropyl-β-D-thiogalactopyranoside (IPTG).
   7496..7517    +  protein_bind   CAP binding site: CAP binding activates transcription in the presence of cAMP. E. coli catabolite activator protein
   7532..7562    +  promoter       lac promoter: promoter for the E. coli lac operon
   7570..7586    +  protein_bind   lac operator: The lac repressor binds to the lac operator to inhibit transcription in E. coli. This inhibition can be relieved by adding lactose or isopropyl-β-D-thiogalactopyranoside (IPTG). lac repressor encoded by lacI
>Addgene plasmid #35644 | pAAVf-EnhCB-lacZnls miR-122 3x | depositor full sequence | sequence record 43847 | pAAVf-EnhCB-lacZnls miR-122 3x sequence 7647 bps
GCCTTAATTAGGCTGCGCGCTCGCTCGCTCACTGAGGCCGCCCGGGCAAAGCCCGGGCGTCGGGCGACCT
TTGGTCGCCCGGCCTCAGTGAGCGAGCGAGCGCGCAGAGAGGGAGTGGCCAACTCCATCACTAGGGGTTC
CTTGTAGTTAATGATTAACCCGCCATGCTACTTATCTACGGTCGTTACATAACTTACGGTAAATGGCCCG
CCTGGCTGACCGCCCAACGACCCCCGCCCATTGACGTCAATAATGACGTATGTTCCCATAGTAACGCCAA
TAGGGACTTTCCATTGACGTCAATGGGTGGAGTATTTTACGGTAAACTGCCCACTTGGCAGTACATCAAG
TGTATCATATGCCAAGTACGCCCCCTATTGCCGTCAATGACGGTAAATGGCCCGCCTGGCATTATGCCCA
GTACATGACCTTATGGGACTTTCCTACTTGGCAGTACATCTACTCGAGGCCACGTTCTGCTTCACTCTCC
CCATCTCCCCCCCCTCCCCACCCCCAATTTTGTATTTATTTATTTTTTAATTATTTTGTGCAGCGATGGG
GGCGGGGGGGGGGGGCGCGCGCCAGGCGGGGCGGGGCGGGGCGAGGGGCGGGGCGGGGCGAGGCGGAGAG
GTGCGGCGGCAGCCAATCAGAGCGGCGCGCTCCGAAAGTTTCCTTTTATGGCGAGGCGGCGGCGGCGGCG
GCCCTATAAAAAGCGAAGCGCGCGGCGGGCGGGAGCGGGATCAGAATGATCTGATATCATCGATGAATTC
GAGCTCGGTACCCGGGGATCCTCTAGAGTCGAGGAACTGAAAAACCAGAAAGTTAACTGGTAAGTTTAGT
CTTTTTGTCTTTTATTTCAGGTCCCGGATCCGGTGGTGGTGCAAATCAAAGAACTGCTCCTCAGTGGATG
TTGCCTTTACTTCTAGGCCTGTACGGAAGTGTTACTTCTGCTCTAAAAGCTGCGGAATTGTACCCGCGGC
CAAACAGTAGTTGACAATTAATCATCGGCATAGTATATCGGCATAGTATAATACGACTCACTATAGGAGG
GCCACCATGGACCCTGTTGTGCTGCAAAGGAGAGACTGGGAGAACCCTGGAGTGACCCAGCTCAACAGAC
TGGCTGCCCACCCTCCCTTTGCCTCTTGGAGGAACTCTGAGGAAGCCAGGACAGACAGGCCCAGCCAGCA
GCTCAGGTCTCTCAATGGAGAGTGGAGGTTTGCCTGGTTCCCTGCCCCTGAAGCTGTGCCTGAGTCTTGG
CTGGAGTGTGACCTCCCAGAGGCAGTTCCCAAGAAGAAGAGGAAAGTTGAGGCTGACACTGTTGTGGTGC
CAAGCAACTGGCAGATGCATGGCTATGATGCCCCCATCTACACCAATGTCACCTACCCCATCACTGTGAA
CCCCCCTTTTGTGCCCACTGAGAACCCCACTGGCTGCTACAGCCTGACCTTCAATGTTGATGAGAGCTGG
CTGCAAGAAGGCCAGACCAGGATCATCTTTGATGGAGTCAACTCTGCCTTCCACCTCTGGTGCAATGGCA
GGTGGGTTGGCTATGGCCAAGACAGCAGGCTGCCCTCTGAGTTTGACCTCTCTGCCTTCCTCAGAGCTGG
AGAGAACAGGCTGGCTGTCATGGTGCTCAGGTGGTCTGATGGCAGCTACCTGGAAGACCAAGACATGTGG
AGGATGTCTGGCATCTTCAGGGATGTGAGCCTGCTGCACAAGCCCACCACCCAGATTTCTGACTTCCATG
TTGCCACCAGGTTCAATGATGACTTCAGCAGAGCTGTGCTGGAGGCTGAGGTGCAGATGTGTGGAGAACT
CAGAGACTACCTGAGAGTCACAGTGAGCCTCTGGCAAGGTGAGACCCAGGTGGCCTCTGGCACAGCCCCC
TTTGGAGGAGAGATCATTGATGAGAGAGGAGGCTATGCTGACAGAGTCACCCTGAGGCTCAATGTGGAGA
ACCCCAAGCTGTGGTCTGCTGAGATCCCCAACCTCTACAGGGCTGTTGTGGAGCTGCACACTGCTGATGG
CACCCTGATTGAAGCTGAAGCCTGTGATGTTGGATTCAGAGAAGTCAGGATTGAGAATGGCCTGCTGCTG
CTCAATGGCAAGCCTCTGCTCATCAGGGGAGTCAACAGGCATGAGCACCACCCTCTGCATGGACAAGTGA
TGGATGAACAGACAATGGTGCAAGATATCCTGCTAATGAAGCAGAACAACTTCAATGCTGTCAGGTGCTC
TCACTACCCCAACCACCCTCTCTGGTACACCCTGTGTGACAGGTATGGCCTGTATGTTGTTGATGAAGCC
AACATTGAGACACATGGCATGGTGCCCATGAACAGGCTCACAGATGACCCCAGGTGGCTGCCTGCCATGT
CTGAGAGAGTGACCAGGATGGTGCAGAGAGACAGGAACCACCCCTCTGTGATCATCTGGTCTCTGGGCAA
TGAGTCTGGACATGGAGCCAACCATGATGCTCTCTACAGGTGGATCAAGTCTGTTGACCCCAGCAGACCT
GTGCAGTATGAAGGAGGTGGAGCAGACACCACAGCCACAGACATCATCTGCCCCATGTATGCCAGGGTTG
ATGAGGACCAGCCCTTCCCTGCTGTGCCCAAGTGGAGCATCAAGAAGTGGCTCTCTCTGCCTGGAGAGAC
CAGACCTCTGATCCTGTGTGAATATGCACATGCAATGGGCAACTCTCTGGGAGGCTTTGCCAAGTACTGG
CAAGCCTTCAGACAGTACCCCAGGCTGCAAGGAGGATTTGTGTGGGACTGGGTGGACCAATCTCTCATCA
AGTATGATGAGAATGGCAACCCCTGGTCTGCCTATGGAGGAGACTTTGGTGACACCCCCAATGACAGGCA
GTTCTGCATGAATGGCCTGGTCTTTGCAGACAGGACCCCTCACCCTGCCCTCACAGAGGCCAAGCACCAG
CAACAGTTCTTCCAGTTCAGGCTGTCTGGACAGACCATTGAGGTGACATCTGAGTACCTCTTCAGGCACT
CTGACAATGAGCTCCTGCACTGGATGGTGGCCCTGGATGGCAAGCCTCTGGCTTCTGGTGAGGTGCCTCT
GGATGTGGCCCCTCAAGGAAAGCAGCTGATTGAACTGCCTGAGCTGCCTCAGCCAGAGTCTGCTGGACAA
CTGTGGCTAACAGTGAGGGTGGTTCAGCCCAATGCAACAGCTTGGTCTGAGGCAGGCCACATCTCTGCAT
GGCAGCAGTGGAGGCTGGCTGAGAACCTCTCTGTGACCCTGCCTGCTGCCTCTCATGCCATCCCTCACCT
GACAACATCTGAAATGGACTTCTGCATTGAGCTGGGCAACAAGAGATGGCAGTTCAACAGGCAGTCTGGC
TTCCTGTCTCAGATGTGGATTGGAGACAAGAAGCAGCTCCTCACCCCTCTCAGGGACCAATTCACCAGGG
CTCCTCTGGACAATGACATTGGAGTGTCTGAGGCCACCAGGATTGACCCAAATGCTTGGGTGGAGAGGTG
GAAGGCTGCTGGACACTACCAGGCTGAGGCTGCCCTGCTCCAGTGCACAGCAGACACCCTGGCTGATGCT
GTTCTGATCACCACAGCCCATGCTTGGCAGCACCAAGGCAAGACCCTGTTCATCAGCAGAAAGACCTACA
GGATTGATGGCTCTGGACAGATGGCAATCACAGTGGATGTGGAGGTTGCCTCTGACACACCTCACCCTGC
AAGGATTGGCCTGAACTGTCAACTGGCACAGGTGGCTGAGAGGGTGAACTGGCTGGGCTTAGGCCCTCAG
GAGAACTACCCTGACAGGCTGACAGCTGCCTGCTTTGACAGGTGGGACCTGCCTCTGTCTGACATGTACA
CCCCTTATGTGTTCCCTTCTGAGAATGGCCTGAGGTGTGGCACCAGGGAGCTGAACTATGGTCCTCACCA
GTGGAGGGGAGACTTCCAGTTCAACATCTCCAGGTACTCTCAGCAACAGCTCATGGAAACCTCTCACAGG
CACCTGCTCCATGCAGAGGAGGGAACCTGGCTGAACATTGATGGCTTCCACATGGGCATTGGAGGAGATG
ACTCTTGGTCTCCTTCTGTGTCTGCTGAGTTCCAGTTATCTGCTGGCAGGTACCACTATCAGCTGGTGTG
GTGCCAGAAGTAAACCTGAGCTAGCGGATCCATATATAGGGCCCGGGTTATAATTACCTCAGGTCGACGT
CCCATGGCCATTCGAAACAAACACCATTGTCACACTCCAACAAACACCATTGTCACACTCCAACAAACAC
CATTGTCACACTCCATTCGAATTAAACCGCTGATCAGCCTCGACTGTGCCTTCTAGTTGCCAGCCATCTG
TTGTTTGCCCCTCCCCCGTGCCTTCCTTGACCCTGGAAGGTGCCACTCCCACTGTCCTTTCCTAATAAAA
TGAGGAAATTGCATCGCATTGTCTGAGTAGGTGTCATTCTATTCTGGGGGGTGGGGTGGGGCAGGACAGC
AAGGGGGAGGATTGGGAAGACAATAGCAGGCATGCTGGGGATGCGGTGGGCTCTATGGCTTCTGAGGCGG
AAAGAACCAGCAGATCTGCAGATCTGAATTGCATTCATTTTATGTTTCAGGTTCAGGGGGAGGTGTGGGA
GGTTTTTTCGGATCCTCTAGAGTCGACCGTAGATAAGTAGCATGGCGGGTTAATCATTAACTACAAGGAA
CCCCTAGTGATGGAGTTGGCCACTCCCTCTCTGCGCGCTCGCTCGCTCACTGAGGCCGGGCGACCAAAGG
TCGCCCGACGCCCGGGCTTTGCCCGGGCGGCCTCAGTGAGCGAGCAGTGAGCGAGCGAGCGCGCAGCCTT
AATTAACCTAATTCACTGGCCGTCGTTTTACAACGTCGTGACTGGGAAAACCCTGGCGTTACCCAACTTA
ATCGCCTTGCAGCACATCCCCCTTTCGCCAGCTGGCGTAATAGCGAAGAGGCCCGCACCGATCGCCCTTC
CCAACAGTTGCGCAGCCTGAATGGCGAATGGG
[124 nt withheld, positions 5003-5126]
C
[91 nt withheld, positions 5128-5218]
A
[49 nt withheld, positions 5220-5268]
CCTTTGACGTTGGAGTCCACGTTCTTT
[37 nt withheld, positions 5296-5332]
ACCCTATCTCGGTCTATTCTTTTGATTTATAAGGGATTTTGCCGATTTCGGCCTATTGGTTAAAAAATGA
GCTGATTTAACAAAAATTTAACGCGAATTTTAACAAAATATTAACGCTTACAATTTAGGTGGCACTTTTC
GGGGAAATGTGCGCGGAACCCCTATTTGTTTATTTTTCTAAATACATTCAAATATGTATCCGCTCATGAG
ACAATAACCCTGATAAATGCTTCAATAATATTGAAAAAGGAAGAGTATGAGTATTCAACATTTCCGTGTC
GCCCTTATTCCCTTTTTTGCGGCATTTTGCCTTCCTGTTTTTGCTCACCCAGAAACGCTGGTGAAAGTAA
AAGATGCTGAAGATCAGTTGGGTGCACGAGTGGGTTACATCGAACTGGATCTCAACAGCGGTAAGATCCT
TGAGAGTTTTCGCCCCGAAGAACGTTTTCCAATGATGAGCACTTTTAAAGTTCTGCTATGTGGCGCGGTA
TTATCCCGTATTGACGCCGGGCAAGAGCAACTCGGTCGCCGCATACACTATTCTCAGAATGACTTGGTTG
AGTACTCACCAGTCACAGAAAAGCATCTTACGGATGGCATGACAGTAAGAGAATTATGCAGTGCTGCCAT
AACCATGAGTGATAACACTGCGGCCAACTTACTTCTGACAACGATCGGAGGACCGAAGGAGCTAACCGCT
TTTTTGCACAACATGGGGGATCATGTAACTCGCCTTGATCGTTGGGAACCGGAGCTGAATGAAGCCATAC
CAAACGACGAGCGTGACACCACGATGCCTGTAGCAATGGCAACAACGTTGCGCAAACTATTAACTGGCGA
ACTACTTACTCTAGCTTCCCGGCAACAATTAATAGACTGGATGGAGGCGGATAAAGTTGCAGGACCACTT
CTGCGCTCGGCCCTTCCGGCTGGCTGGTTTATTGCTGATAAATCTGGAGCCGGTGAGCGTGGGTCTCGCG
GTATCATTGCAGCACTGGGGCCAGATGGTAAGCCCTCCCGTATCGTAGTTATCTACACGACGGGGAGTCA
GGCAACTATGGATGAACGAAATAGACAGATCGCTGAGATAGGTGCCTCACTGATTAAGCATTGGTAACTG
TCAGACCAAGTTTACTCATATATACTTTAGATTGATTTAAAACTTCATTTTTAATTTAAAAGGATCTAGG
TGAAGATCCTTTTTGATAATCTCATGACCAAAATCCCTTAACGTGAGTTTTCGTTCCACTGAGCGTCAGA
CCCCGTAGAAAAGATCAAAGGATCTTCTTGAGATCCTTTTTTTCTGCGCGTAATCTGCTGCTTGCAAACA
AAAAAACCACCGCTACCAGCGGTGGTTTGTTTGCCGGATCAAGAGCTACCAACTCTTTTTCCGAAGGTAA
CTGGCTTCAGCAGAGCGCAGATACCAAATACTGTTCTTCTAGTGTAGCCGTAGTTAGGCCACCACTTCAA
GAACTCTGTAGCACCGCCTACATACCTCGCTCTGCTAATCCTGTTACCAGTGGCTGCTGCCAGTGGCGAT
AAGTCGTGTCTTACCGGGTTGGACTCAAGACGATAGTTACCGGATAAGGCGCAGCGGTCGGGCTGAACGG
GGGGTTCGTGCACACAGCCCAGCTTGGAGCGAACGACCTACACCGAACTGAGATACCTACAGCGTGAGCT
ATGAGAAAGCGCCACGCTTCCCGAAGGGAGAAAGGCGGACAGGTATCCGGTAAGCGGCAGGGTCGGAACA
GGAGAGCGCACGAGGGAGCTTCCAGGGGGAAACGCCTGGTATCTTTATAGTCCTGTCGGGTTTCGCCACC
TCTGACTTGAGCGTCGATTTTTGTGATGCTCGTCAGGGGGGCGGAGCCTATGGAAAAACGCCAGCAACGC
GGCCTTTTTACGGTTCCTGGCCTTTTGCTGGCCTTTTGCTCACATGTTCTTTCCTGCGTTATCCCCTGAT
TCTGTGGATAACCGTATTACCGCCTTTGAGTGAGCTGATACCGCTCGCCGCAGCCGAACGACCGAGCGCA
GCGAGTCAGTGAGCGAGGAAGCGGAAGAGCGCCCAATACGCAAACCGCCTCTCCCCGCGCGTTGGCCGAT
TCATTAATGCAGCTGGCACGACAGGTTTCCCGACTGGAAAGCGGGCAGTGAGCGCAACGCAATTAATGTG
AGTTAGCTCACTCATTAGGCACCCCAGGCTTTACACTTTATGCTTCCGGCTCGTATGTTGTGTGGAATTG
TGAGCGGATAACAATTTCACACAGGAAACAGCTATGACCATGATTACGCCAGATTTAATTAAGGCCTTAA
TTAGG
