>Addgene plasmid #35644 | pAAVf-EnhCB-lacZnls miR-122 3x | addgene partial sequence | sequence record 46447 | BGH-rev 5'-TAGAAGGCACAGTCGAGG-3'
GATGGAGTGTGACAATGGTGTTTGTTGGAGTGTGACAATGGTGTTTGTTGGAGTGTGACAATGGTGTTTG
TTTCGAATGGCCATGGGACGTCGACCTGAGGTAATTATAACCCGGGCCCTATATATGGATCCGCTAGCTC
AGGTTTACTTCTGGCACCACACCAGCTGATAGTGGTACCTGCCAGCAGATAACTGGAACTCAGCAGACAC
AGAAGGAGACCAAGAGTCATCTCCTCCAATGCCCATGTGGAAGCCATCAATGTTCAGCCAGGTTCCCTCC
TCTGCATGGAGCAGGTGCCTGTGAGAGGTTTCCATGAGCTGTTGCTGAGAGTACCTGGAGATGTTGAACT
GGAAGTCTCCCCTCCACTGGTGAGGACCATAGTTCAGCTCCCTGGTGCCACACCTCAGGCCATTCTCAGA
AGGGAACACATAAGGGGTGTACATGTCAGACAGAGGCAGGTCCCACCTGTCAAAGCAGGCAGCTGTCAGC
CTGTCAGGGTAGTTCTCCTGAGGGCCTAAGCCCAGCCAGTTCACCCTCTCAGCCACCTGTGCCAGTTGAC
AGTTCAGGCCAATCCTTGCAGGGTGAGGTGTGTCAGAGGCAACCTCCACATCCACTGTGATTGCCATCTG
TCCAGAGCCATCAATCCTGTAGGTCTTTCTGCTGATGAACAGGGTCTTGCCTTGGTGCTGCCAAGCATGG
GCTGTGGTGATCAGAACAGCATCAGCCAGGGTGTCTGCTGTGCACTGGAGCAGGGCAGCCTCAGCCTGGT
AGTGTCCAGCAGCCTTCCACCTCTCCACCCAAGCATTTGGGTCAATCCTGGTGGCCTCAGACACTCCAAT
