>Addgene plasmid #35644 | pAAVf-EnhCB-lacZnls miR-122 3x | addgene partial sequence | sequence record 46448 | T7 5'-TAATACGACTCACTATAGGG-3'
ACCCTGGAGTGACCCAGCTCAACAGACTGGCTGCCCACCCTCCCTTTGCCTCTTGGAGGAACTCTGAGGA
AGCCAGGACAGACAGGCCCAGCCAGCAGCTCAGGTCTCTCAATGGAGAGTGGAGGTTTGCCTGGTTCCCT
GCCCCTGAAGCTGTGCCTGAGTCTTGGCTGGAGTGTGACCTCCCAGAGGCAGTTCCCAAGAAGAAGAGGA
AAGTTGAGGCTGACACTGTTGTGGTGCCAAGCAACTGGCAGATGCATGGCTATGATGCCCCCATCTACAC
CAATGTCACCTACCCCATCACTGTGAACCCCCCTTTTGTGCCCACTGAGAACCCCACTGGCTGCTACAGC
CTGACCTTCAATGTTGATGAGAGCTGGCTGCAAGAAGGCCAGACCAGGATCATCTTTGATGGAGTCAACT
CTGCCTTCCACCTCTGGTGCAATGGCAGGTGGGTTGGCTATGGCCAAGACAGCAGGCTGCCCTCTGAGTT
TGACCTCTCTGCCTTCCTCAGAGCTGGAGAGAACAGGCTGGCTGTCATGGTGCTCAGGTGGTCTGATGGC
AGCTACCTGGAAGACCAAGACATGTGGAGGATGTCTGGCATCTTCAGGGATGTGAGCCTGCTGCACAAGC
CCACCACCCAGATTTCTGACTTCCATGTTGCCACCAGGTTCAATGATGACTTCAGCAGAGCTGTGCTGGA
GGCTGAGGTGCAGATGTGT
